Addgene plasmid #212385: pTwist-SARS-CoV-2 Spike-deltaC18 (P.2/B.1.1.248) - No RBD Mutations
Purpose: Encodes SARS-CoV-2 spike D614G,V1176F for pseudovirus production
Depositing lab: Alejandro Balazs. Depositing organization: Massachusetts General Hospital. Publication: Ongoing evolution of SARS-CoV-2 drives escape from mRNA vaccine-induced humoral immunity. Roederer AL, Cao Y, Denis KS, Sheehan ML, Li CJ, Lam EC, Gregory DJ, Poznansky MC, Iafrate AJ, Canaday DH, Gravenstein S, Garcia-Beltran WF, Balazs AB. medRxiv [Preprint]. 2024 Mar 7:2024.03.05.24303815. doi: 10.1101/2024.03.05.24303815. PubMed 38496628.
Backbone
  Vector backbone: pTwist-CMV-BetaGlobin-WPRE-Neo
  Backbone manufacturer: Twist
  Vector type: Mammalian Expression
Growth in bacteria
  Bacterial resistance: Ampicillin, 100 μg/mL
  Growth temperature: 37°C
  Growth strain: DH5alpha
  Copy number: High Copy
Gene/Insert
  Gene/Insert name: SARS-CoV-2 Spike D614G,V1176F
  Species: Severe acute respiratory syndrome coronavirus 2
  Mutation: D614G,V1176F
  Entrez Gene: S (a.k.a. GU280_gp02, spike glycoprotein)
  Promoter: CAG
  Cloning method: Ligation Independent Cloning
Terms and licenses: Academic/Nonprofit Terms; Industry Terms: Not Available to Industry
Depositor comments: Please visit https://www.medrxiv.org/content/10.1101/2024.03.05.24303815v1 for medRxiv preprint.
How to cite: pTwist-SARS-CoV-2 Spike-deltaC18 (P.2/B.1.1.248) - No RBD Mutations was a gift from Alejandro Balazs (Addgene plasmid # 212385 ; http://n2t.net/addgene:212385 ; RRID:Addgene_212385)
