[The description below was written by a language model from this plasmid's Addgene catalogue record and pLannotate feature annotations shown in this document.]
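Description:
pTwist-SARS-CoV-2 Spike-deltaC18 (P.2/B.1.1.248) - No RBD Mutations is a mammalian expression plasmid of about 10.5 kb built on the Twist pTwist-CMV-BetaGlobin-WPRE-Neo backbone. It is propagated in E. coli through a high-copy ColE1/pUC-type origin with ampicillin selection (AmpR β-lactamase). It also carries a separate SV40 early promoter–neo–bGH poly(A) cassette, which would permit G418 selection in mammalian cells. Bacterial rrnG and T7 terminators, a synthetic poly(A) signal and short β-globin insulator elements flank the expression units, presumably to limit transcriptional read-through between them.

The payload is a SARS-CoV-2 spike glycoprotein coding sequence carrying D614G and V1176F. These are the P.2 lineage substitutions lying outside the receptor-binding domain, hence "No RBD Mutations". The "deltaC18" in the name indicates a truncation of the last 18 residues of the cytoplasmic tail, a modification commonly used to improve spike incorporation into pseudotyped particles. The annotated 3,765 nt open reading frame is consistent with this shortened form.

The catalogue lists the promoter as CAG, but the feature table instead shows a CMV enhancer and CMV promoter elements followed by a truncated human β-globin intron, which matches the backbone name. The record does not resolve this discrepancy. Downstream of spike, a WPRE enhances transcript stability and expression. The only nearby polyadenylation signal, from SV40, is annotated on the opposite strand.

The stated purpose is production of spike-bearing pseudovirus. In practice, such a plasmid supplies the envelope protein in trans alongside separate packaging and reporter constructs, typically for neutralization assays comparing variant spikes.
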