Features (pLannotate 1.2.2; 21 found; start..end, strand, type, name):
      1..3765    +  CDS            S: SPIKE_SARS2 - Experimental evidence at protein level: Swiss-Prot protein existence level 1. [Spike glycoprotein]: May down-regulate host tetherin (BST2) by lysosomal degradation, thereby counteracting its antiviral activity. From Severe acute respiratory syndrome coronavirus 2 (2019-nCoV) (SARS-CoV-2).
   3839..4427    +  misc_feature   WPRE: woodchuck hepatitis virus posttranscriptional regulatory element
   4480..4601    -  polyA_signal   SV40 poly(A) signal: SV40 polyadenylation signal
   4624..4693    -  CDS            large T antigen (fragment): large T antigen from SV40 (simian virus 40)
   4716..4762    +  terminator     T7 terminator: transcription terminator for bacteriophage T7 RNA polymerase
   4792..4928    +  terminator     rrnG terminator: transcription terminator from the E. coli ribosomal RNA rrnG operon (Albrechtsen et al., 1991)
   4973..5044    +  misc_feature   3' β-globin insulator: insulator downstream of the human β-globin locus (Farrell et al., 2002)
   5089..5285    +  promoter       SV40 promoter: SV40 early promoter
   5299..6090    +  CDS            neo: KKA2_KLEPN - Also known as kan, nptII. Experimental evidence at protein level: Swiss-Prot protein existence level 1. Resistance to kanamycin, neomycin, paromomycin, ribostamycin, butirosin and gentamicin B. From Klebsiella pneumoniae.
   6104..6328    +  polyA_signal   bGH poly(A) signal: bovine growth hormone polyadenylation signal
   6524..7112    -  rep_origin     ori: high-copy-number ColE1/pMB1/pBR322/pUC origin of replication
   7284..7348    -  CDS            bla(M) (fragment): β-lactamase lacking the signal sequence; bla(M); allows cytosolic expression of β-lactamase
   7858..8718    +  CDS            AmpR: β-lactamase; bla; confers resistance to ampicillin, carbenicillin, and related antibiotics
   8731..8867    +  terminator     rrnG terminator: transcription terminator from the E. coli ribosomal RNA rrnG operon (Albrechtsen et al., 1991)
   9019..9090    +  misc_feature   5' β-globin insulator: insulator upstream of the human β-globin locus (Farrell et al., 2002)
   9095..9141    -  terminator     T7 terminator: transcription terminator for bacteriophage T7 RNA polymerase
   9159..9207    -  polyA_signal   poly(A) signal: synthetic polyadenylation signal
   9288..9591    +  enhancer       CMV enhancer: human cytomegalovirus immediate early enhancer
   9664..9681    -  promoter       CMV promoter (fragment): human cytomegalovirus (CMV) immediate early promoter
   9744..9795    +  promoter       CMVd2 promoter: truncated human cytomegalovirus (CMV) immediate early promoter that yields moderately reduced expression relative to the full-length promoter
   9929..10404   +  intron         β-globin intron: internally truncated intron from human β-globin
>Addgene plasmid #212385 | pTwist-SARS-CoV-2 Spike-deltaC18 (P.2/B.1.1.248) - No RBD Mutations | addgene full sequence | sequence record 431625 | Addgene NGS Result
ATGTTTGTGTTCCTCGTTCTCCTGCCCCTCGTTTCTTCCCAATGCGTGAACCTCACAACTAGAACGCAGC
TCCCACCCGCTTACACGAACTCTTTTACTCGTGGAGTATACTATCCCGATAAAGTCTTTAGGTCCAGTGT
CCTTCATTCTACTCAAGACCTTTTCCTGCCATTCTTCTCAAATGTCACCTGGTTCCATGCTATCCACGTT
TCTGGCACCAACGGAACTAAACGATTTGATAATCCCGTCTTGCCATTTAACGATGGCGTATACTTTGCCT
CAACGGAGAAGTCCAACATTATCCGGGGATGGATATTTGGCACCACCCTGGACTCCAAGACACAGTCTCT
CCTCATTGTGAACAACGCCACCAATGTCGTCATCAAAGTCTGTGAATTTCAATTTTGTAACGATCCCTTT
CTCGGGGTTTATTATCATAAGAATAACAAGTCTTGGATGGAGTCAGAGTTCCGCGTTTACAGTTCCGCTA
ACAACTGTACTTTTGAGTACGTTTCCCAACCATTTCTCATGGATCTTGAAGGGAAGCAAGGCAACTTCAA
GAATCTCCGCGAATTTGTGTTTAAGAATATAGACGGCTACTTCAAAATTTATAGCAAGCATACCCCGATA
AATCTGGTTCGGGATCTCCCTCAAGGCTTCTCCGCGTTGGAACCCCTCGTGGACTTGCCGATTGGCATCA
ACATCACCCGGTTCCAAACCCTTCTTGCCCTTCATCGAAGCTACCTCACGCCTGGCGACAGTAGTAGTGG
TTGGACAGCGGGCGCAGCAGCCTACTATGTGGGATATTTGCAACCACGCACCTTTCTTCTCAAATATAAC
GAAAACGGAACAATTACCGATGCCGTAGACTGTGCCCTCGATCCCCTGTCCGAAACTAAATGCACACTCA
AGTCCTTCACAGTTGAGAAAGGCATATACCAAACCAGTAACTTCCGCGTCCAACCCACCGAATCCATTGT
TCGATTCCCTAACATCACCAATTTGTGTCCTTTCGGTGAAGTATTTAATGCCACTCGATTTGCATCAGTT
TATGCCTGGAATCGCAAGCGAATATCAAATTGTGTTGCAGATTATAGTGTCCTGTATAATAGCGCATCAT
TCAGCACTTTTAAGTGTTATGGGGTCAGCCCTACGAAATTGAATGACTTGTGTTTTACCAACGTTTACGC
AGATTCTTTCGTCATACGCGGCGACGAAGTCCGACAGATTGCACCGGGGCAAACCGGAAAGATAGCAGAC
TATAATTATAAGTTGCCGGATGACTTCACCGGCTGCGTTATAGCATGGAACTCCAATAATCTCGATTCAA
AAGTCGGCGGCAACTATAATTATCTTTACCGCCTGTTTCGCAAGTCAAATCTGAAGCCCTTTGAACGTGA
CATCTCCACCGAAATTTATCAAGCTGGCAGCACCCCATGTAATGGAGTGGAAGGGTTTAACTGTTATTTT
CCCCTTCAATCATACGGATTTCAACCAACAAATGGGGTGGGCTATCAACCATATCGGGTGGTAGTCTTGA
GCTTTGAGCTGCTCCACGCACCGGCTACAGTTTGCGGACCGAAGAAAAGCACTAACCTGGTGAAGAATAA
ATGTGTGAACTTCAACTTTAATGGGCTCACCGGAACAGGGGTGCTGACAGAATCAAACAAGAAATTTCTC
CCTTTTCAACAATTTGGTAGAGACATTGCCGATACCACAGATGCCGTCCGCGATCCGCAAACACTGGAAA
TCCTCGATATAACACCCTGTAGCTTCGGCGGGGTCAGCGTGATAACTCCCGGAACGAACACATCCAACCA
AGTGGCTGTCCTGTATCAAGGTGTCAACTGTACCGAAGTCCCTGTGGCGATACACGCCGACCAACTGACA
CCCACCTGGAGAGTCTACTCAACAGGTTCCAATGTCTTTCAAACTAGAGCGGGTTGTCTCATTGGCGCTG
AGCATGTCAATAATTCATACGAATGTGATATTCCTATTGGGGCAGGAATCTGTGCGTCTTATCAAACTCA
AACGAACTCACCACGGCGCGCTCGCTCAGTAGCCAGCCAGTCCATAATCGCCTATACCATGAGTCTCGGG
GCTGAGAACTCCGTGGCTTATTCAAACAATTCCATCGCAATCCCAACTAACTTTACCATTAGCGTTACCA
CGGAAATCTTGCCCGTCAGCATGACTAAGACGAGCGTAGACTGTACGATGTATATCTGTGGGGATTCCAC
CGAGTGTAGCAACCTCTTGCTTCAATACGGGTCTTTCTGTACTCAACTCAACCGAGCATTGACCGGAATT
GCGGTCGAACAAGACAAGAATACCCAAGAGGTGTTCGCACAAGTAAAGCAAATATACAAAACGCCGCCAA
TCAAAGATTTTGGCGGGTTTAATTTTAGCCAAATACTGCCAGACCCATCTAAGCCTTCAAAACGCAGCTT
TATCGAGGATCTGCTGTTCAACAAAGTTACGTTGGCTGACGCGGGTTTCATTAAGCAGTATGGGGATTGT
TTGGGAGACATTGCGGCCCGCGACCTTATCTGTGCTCAAAAATTCAATGGGTTGACAGTTCTGCCCCCTC
TGCTCACTGATGAGATGATTGCACAGTATACATCAGCATTGTTGGCAGGAACCATTACATCCGGCTGGAC
TTTTGGCGCGGGTGCGGCCCTTCAAATACCTTTCGCTATGCAAATGGCTTACAGATTCAATGGGATTGGT
GTCACGCAAAATGTATTGTATGAAAATCAGAAGCTGATCGCTAATCAATTTAACAGCGCGATTGGCAAGA
TCCAAGATTCACTGTCAAGCACAGCGTCCGCCCTCGGCAAACTCCAAGATGTTGTGAATCAAAACGCCCA
GGCCCTGAATACCCTCGTGAAGCAACTGAGTTCTAACTTCGGCGCAATCTCCAGCGTCCTCAACGACATA
TTGTCCAGACTTGATAAGGTGGAAGCCGAGGTGCAAATTGATCGGCTCATCACAGGCAGGCTCCAGTCAC
TCCAAACTTATGTGACACAACAGTTGATCCGGGCTGCTGAGATACGAGCAAGCGCCAACCTGGCCGCCAC
TAAAATGTCAGAGTGCGTGCTCGGGCAGTCCAAACGGGTTGACTTTTGTGGCAAGGGCTATCACTTGATG
TCCTTCCCCCAATCCGCCCCACATGGAGTGGTCTTTCTCCACGTCACTTATGTCCCTGCTCAAGAGAAGA
ACTTTACGACAGCTCCAGCAATCTGTCACGATGGCAAAGCGCACTTTCCCAGGGAAGGCGTTTTCGTCAG
TAATGGCACGCATTGGTTTGTGACCCAAAGGAATTTCTATGAACCCCAAATCATAACCACTGACAATACA
TTTGTCTCAGGCAACTGTGATGTGGTCATTGGGATCGTGAACAACACGGTATATGATCCCCTGCAACCCG
AGTTGGATAGCTTCAAAGAGGAATTGGATAAATACTTTAAGAATCATACTTCACCCGATGTTGATCTCGG
GGACATATCAGGAATAAATGCAAGTTTCGTCAACATTCAGAAAGAGATTGATCGCCTTAATGAGGTCGCC
AAGAACTTGAATGAATCTTTGATCGACTTGCAAGAACTGGGCAAATACGAACAATATATTAAATGGCCCT
GGTACATTTGGTTGGGCTTTATCGCCGGACTTATAGCTATCGTTATGGTCACAATTATGTTGTGCTGTAT
GACTAGCTGTTGTTCCTGCTTGAAAGGATGTTGCAGTTGCGGATCTTGTTGTAAATAAAGGATCCTCTAG
AAGTTGTCTCCTCCTGCACTGACTGACTGATACAATCGATTTCTGGATCCGCAGGCCTAATCAACCTCTG
GATTACAAAATTTGTGAAAGATTGACTGGTATTCTTAACTATGTTGCTCCTTTTACGCTATGTGGATACG
CTGCTTTAATGCCTTTGTATCATGCTATTGCTTCCCGTATGGCTTTCATTTTCTCCTCCTTGTATAAATC
CTGGTTGCTGTCTCTTTATGAGGAGTTGTGGCCCGTTGTCAGGCAACGTGGCGTGGTGTGCACTGTGTTT
GCTGACGCAACCCCCACTGGTTGGGGCATTGCCACCACCTGTCAGCTCCTTTCCGGGACTTTCGCTTTCC
CCCTCCCTATTGCCACGGCGGAACTCATCGCCGCCTGCCTTGCCCGCTGCTGGACAGGGGCTCGGCTGTT
GGGCACTGACAATTCCGTGGTGTTGTCGGGGAAGCTGACGTCCTTTCCATGGCTGCTCGCCTGTGTTGCC
ACCTGGATTCTGCGCGGGACGTCCTTCTGCTACGTCCCTTCGGCCCTCAATCCAGCGGACCTTCCTTCCC
GCGGCCTGCTGCCGGCTCTGCGGCCTCTTCCGCGTCTTCGCCTTCGCCCTCAGACGAGTCGGATCTCCCT
TTGGGCCGCCTCCCCGCCTGTCTAGCTTGACTGACTGAGATACAGCGTACCTTCAGCTCACAGACATGAT
AAGATACATTGATGAGTTTGGACAAACCACAACTAGAATGCAGTGAAAAAAATGCTTTATTTGTGAAATT
TGTGATGCTATTGCTTTATTTGTAACCATTATAAGCTGCAATAAACAAGTTAACAACAACAATTGCATTC
ATTTTATGTTTCAGGTTCAGGGGGAGGTGTGGGAGGTTTTTTAAAGCAAGTAAAACCTCTACAAATGTGG
TATTGGCCCATCTCTATCGGTATCGTAGCATAACCCCTTGGGGCCTCTAAACGGGTCTTGAGGGGTTTTT
TGTGCCCCTCGGGCCGGATTGCTATCTACCGGCATTGGCGCAGAAAAAAATGCCTGATGCGACGCTGCGC
GTCTTATACTCCCACATATGCCAGATTCAGCAACGGATACGGCTTCCCCAACTTGCCCACTTCCATACGT
GTCCTCCTTACCAGAAATTTATCCTTAAGGTCGTCAGCTATCCTGCAGGCGATCTCTCGATTTCGATCAA
GACATTCCTTTAATGGTCTTTTCTGGACACCACTAGGGGTCAGAAGTAGTTCATCAAACTTTCTTCCCTC
CCTAATCTCATTGGTTACCTTGGGCTATCGAAACTTAATTAAGCGATCTGCATCTCAATTAGTCAGCAAC
CATAGTCCCGCCCCTAACTCCGCCCATCCCGCCCCTAACTCCGCCCAGTTCCGCCCATTCTCCGCCCCAT
CGCTGACTAATTTTTTTTATTTATGCAGAGGCCGAGGCCGCCTCGGCCTCTGAGCTATTCCAGAAGTAGT
GAGGAGGCTTTTTTGGAGGCCTAGGCTTTTGCAAAGGAGGTAGCCAACATGATTGAACAAGATGGATTGC
ACGCAGGTTCTCCCGCCGCTTGGGTGGAGAGGCTATTCGGCTATGACTGGGCACAACAGACAATCGGCTG
CTCTGATGCCGCCGTGTTCCGGCTGTCAGCGCAGGGGCGCCCGGTTCTTTTTGTCAAGACCGACCTGTCC
GGTGCCCTGAATGAACTCCAGGACGAGGCAGCGCGGCTATCGTGGCTGGCCACGACGGGCGTTCCTTGCG
CAGCTGTGCTCGACGTTGTCACTGAAGCGGGAAGGGACTGGCTGCTATTGGGCGAAGTGCCGGGGCAGGA
TCTCCTGTCATCTCACCTTGCTCCTGCCGAGAAAGTATCCATCATGGCTGATGCAATGCGGCGGCTGCAT
ACGCTTGATCCGGCTACCTGCCCATTCGACCACCAAGCGAAACATCGCATCGAGCGAGCACGTACTCGGA
TGGAAGCCGGTCTTGTCGATCAGGATGATCTGGACGAAGAGCATCAGGGGCTCGCGCCAGCCGAACTGTT
CGCCAGGCTCAAGGCGCGGATGCCCGACGGCGAGGATCTCGTCGTGACCCACGGCGATGCCTGCTTGCCG
AATATCATGGTGGAAAATGGCCGCTTTTCTGGATTCATCGACTGTGGCCGGCTGGGTGTGGCGGACCGCT
ATCAGGACATAGCGTTGGCTACCCGTGATATTGCTGAAGAGCTTGGCGGCGAATGGGCTGACCGCTTCCT
CGTGCTTTACGGTATCGCCGCTCCCGATTCGCAGCGCATCGCCTTCTATCGCCTTCTTGACGAGTTCTTC
TAGTATGTAAGCCCTGTGCCTTCTAGTTGCCAGCCATCTGTTGTTTGCCCCTCCCCCGTGCCTTCCTTGA
CCCTGGAAGGTGCCACTCCCACTGTCCTTTCCTAATAAAATGAGGAAATTGCATCGCATTGTCTGAGTAG
GTGTCATTCTATTCTGGGGGGTGGGGTGGGGCAGGACAGCAAGGGGGAGGATTGGGAAGACAATAGCAGG
CATGCTGGGGATGCGGTGGGCTCTATGGTTAATTAACCAGTCAAGTCAGCTACTTGGCGAGATCGACTTG
TCTGGGTTTCGACTACGCTCAGAATTGCGTCAGTCAAGTTCGATCTGGTCCTTGCTATTGCACCCGTTCT
CCGATTACGAGTTTCATTTAAATCATGTGAGCAAAAGGCCAGCAAAAGGCCAGGAACCGTAAAAAGGCCG
CGTTGCTGGCGTTTTTCCATAGGCTCCGCCCCCCTGACGAGCATCACAAAAATCGACGCTCAAGTCAGAG
GTGGCGAAACCCGACAGGACTATAAAGATACCAGGCGTTTCCCCCTGGAAGCTCCCTCGTGCGCTCTCCT
GTTCCGACCCTGCCGCTTACCGGATACCTGTCCGCCTTTCTCCCTTCGGGAAGCGTGGCGCTTTCTCATA
GCTCACGCTGTAGGTATCTCAGTTCGGTGTAGGTCGTTCGCTCCAAGCTGGGCTGTGTGCACGAACCCCC
CGTTCAGCCCGACCGCTGCGCCTTATCCGGTAACTATCGTCTTGAGTCCAACCCGGTAAGACACGACTTA
TCGCCACTGGCAGCAGCCACTGGTAACAGGATTAGCAGAGCGAGGTATGTAGGCGGTGCTACAGAGTTCT
TGAAGTGGTGGCCTAACTACGGCTACACTAGAAGAACAGTATTTGGTATCTGCGCTCTGCTGAAGCCAGT
TACCTTCGGAAAAAGAGTTGGTAGCTCTTGATCCGGCAAACAAACCACCGCTGGTAGCGGTGGTTTTTTT
GTTTGCAAGCAGCAGATTACGCGCAGAAAAAAAGGATCTCAAGAAGATCCTTTGATCTTTTCTACGGGGT
CTGACGCTCAGTGGAACGAAAACTCACGTTAAGGGATTTTGGTCATGAGATTATCAAAAAGGATCTTCAC
CTAGATCCTTTTAAATTAAAAATGAAGTTTTAAATCAATCTAAAGTATATATGAGTAAACTTGGTCTGAC
AGTTACCAATGCTTAATCAGTGAGGCACCTATCTCAGCGATCTGTCTATTTCGTTCATCCATAGTTGCAT
TTAAATTTCCGAACTCTCCAAGGCCCTCGTCGGAAAATCTTCAAACCTTTCGTCCGATCCATCTTGCAGG
CTACCTCTCGAACGAACTATCGCAAGTCTCTTGGCCGGCCTTGCGCCTTGGCTATTGCTTGGCAGCGCCT
ATCGCCAGGTATTACTCCAATCCCGAATATCCGAGATCGGGATCACCCGAGAGAAGTTCAACCTACATCC
TCAATCCCGATCTATCCGAGATCCGAGGAATATCGAAATCGGGGCGCGCCTGGTGTACCGAGAACGATCC
TCTCAGTGCGAGTCTCGACGATCCATATCGTTGCTTGGCAGTCAGCCAGTCGGAATCCAGCTTGGGACCC
AGGAAGTCCAATCGTCAGATATTGTACTCAAGCCTGGTCACGGCAGCGTACCGATCTGTTTAAACCTAGA
TATTGATAGTCTGATCGGTCAACGTATAATCGAGTCCTAGCTTTTGCAAACATCTATCAAGAGACAGGAT
CAGCAGGAGGCTTTCGCATGAGTATTCAACATTTCCGTGTCGCCCTTATTCCCTTTTTTGCGGCATTTTG
CCTTCCTGTTTTTGCTCACCCAGAAACGCTGGTGAAAGTAAAAGATGCTGAAGATCAGTTGGGTGCGCGA
GTGGGTTACATCGAACTGGATCTCAACAGCGGTAAGATCCTTGAGAGTTTTCGCCCCGAAGAACGCTTTC
CAATGATGAGCACTTTTAAAGTTCTGCTATGTGGCGCGGTATTATCCCGTATTGACGCCGGGCAAGAGCA
ACTCGGTCGCCGCATACACTATTCTCAGAATGACTTGGTTGAGTATTCACCAGTCACAGAAAAGCATCTT
ACGGATGGCATGACAGTAAGAGAATTATGCAGTGCTGCCATAACCATGAGTGATAACACTGCGGCCAACT
TACTTCTGACAACGATTGGAGGACCGAAGGAGCTAACCGCTTTTTTGCACAACATGGGGGATCATGTAAC
TCGCCTTGATCGTTGGGAACCGGAGCTGAATGAAGCCATACCAAACGACGAGCGTGACACCACGATGCCT
GTAGCAATGGCAACAACCTTGCGTAAACTATTAACTGGCGAACTACTTACTCTAGCTTCCCGGCAACAGT
TGATAGACTGGATGGAGGCGGATAAAGTTGCAGGACCACTTCTGCGCTCGGCCCTTCCGGCTGGCTGGTT
TATTGCTGATAAATCTGGAGCCGGTGAGCGTGGGTCTCGCGGTATCATTGCAGCACTGGGGCCAGATGGT
AAGCCCTCCCGTATCGTAGTTATCTACACGACGGGGAGTCAGGCAACTATGGATGAACGAAATAGACAGA
TCGCTGAGATAGGTGCCTCACTGATTAAGCATTGGTAACCGATTCTAGGTGCATTGGCGCAGAAAAAAAT
GCCTGATGCGACGCTGCGCGTCTTATACTCCCACATATGCCAGATTCAGCAACGGATACGGCTTCCCCAA
CTTGCCCACTTCCATACGTGTCCTCCTTACCAGAAATTTATCCTTAAGATCCCGAATCGTTTAAACTCGA
CTCTGGCTCTATCGAATCTCCGTCGTTTCGAGCTTACGCGAACAGCCGTGGCGCTCATTTGCTCGTCGGG
CATCGAATCTCGTCAGCTATCGTCAGCTTACCTTTTTGGCAGCGATCGCGGCTCCCGACATCTTGGACCA
TTAGCTCCACAGGTATCTTCTTCCCTCTAGTGGTCATAACAGCAGCTTCAGCTACCTCTCAATTCAAAAA
ACCCCTCAAGACCCGTTTAGAGGCCCCAAGGGGTTATGCTATCAATCGTTGCGTTACACACACAAAAAAC
CAACACACATCCATCTTCGATGGATAGCGATTTTATTATCTAACTGCTGATCGAGTGTAGCCAGATCTAG
TAATCAATTACGGGGTCATTAGTTCATAGCCCATATATGGAGTTCCGCGTTACATAACTTACGGTAAATG
GCCCGCCTGGCTGACCGCCCAACGACCCCCGCCCATTGACGTCAATAATGACGTATGTTCCCATAGTAAC
GCCAATAGGGACTTTCCATTGACGTCAATGGGTGGAGTATTTACGGTAAACTGCCCACTTGGCAGTACAT
CAAGTGTATCATATGCCAAGTACGCCCCCTATTGACGTCAATGACGGTAAATGGCCCGCCTGGCATTATG
CCCAGTACATGACCTTATGGGACTTTCCTACTTGGCAGTACATCTACGTATTAGTCATCGCTATTACCAT
GCTGATGCGGTTTTGGCAGTACATCAATGGGCGTGGATAGCGGTTTGACTCACGGGGATTTCCAAGTCTC
CACCCCATTGACGTCAATGGGAGTTTGTTTTGGCACCAAAATCAACGGGACTTTCCAAAATGTCGTAACA
ACTCCGCCCCATTGACGCAAATGGGCGGTAGGCGTGTACGGTGGGAGGTCTATATAAGCAGAGCTGGTTT
AGTGAACCGTCAGATCGCCTGGAGACGCCATCCACGCTGTTTTGACCTCCATAGAAGACACCGGGACCGA
TCCAGCCTCCCCTCGAAGCTTACATGTGGTACCGAGCTCGGATCCTGAGAACTTCAGGGTGAGTCTATGG
GACCCTTGATGTTTTCTTTCCCCTTCTTTTCTATGGTTAAGTTCATGTCATAGGAAGGGGAGAAGTAACA
GGGTACACATATTGACCAAATCAGGGTAATTTTGCATTTGTAATTTTAAAAAATGCTTTCTTCTTTTAAT
ATACTTTTTTGTTTATCTTATTTCTAATACTTTCCCTAATCTCTTTCTTTCAGGGCAATAATGATACAAT
GTATCATGCCTCTTTGCACCATTCTAAAGAATAACAGTGATAATTTCTGGGTTAAGGCAATAGCAATATT
TCTGCATATAAATATTTCTGCATATAAATTGTAACTGATGTAAGAGGTTTCATATTGCTAATAGCAGCTA
CAATCCAGCTACCATTCTGCTTTTATTTTATGGTTGGGATAAGGCTGGATTATTCTGAGTCCAAGCTAGG
CCCTTTTGCTAATCATGTTCATACCTCTTATCTTCCTCCCACAGCTCCTGGGCAACGTGCTGGTCTGTGT
GCTGGCCCATCACTTTGGCAAAGGCGGCCGCC
